>Addgene plasmid #246947 | TrxA-(A AND C) OR T-SpyTag | addgene full sequence | sequence record 494406 | Addgene NGS Result
TGGCGAATGGG
[124 nt withheld, positions 12-135]
C
[91 nt withheld, positions 137-227]
A
[49 nt withheld, positions 229-277]
CCTTTGACGTTGGAGTCCACGTTCTTT
[37 nt withheld, positions 305-341]
ACCCTATCTCGGTCTATTCTTTTGATTTATAAGGGATTTTGCCGATTTCGGCCTATTGGTTAAAAAATGA
GCTGATTTAACAAAAATTTAACGCGAATTTTAACAAAATATTAACGTTTACAATTTCAGGTGGCACTTTT
CGGGGAAATGTGCGCGGAACCCCTATTTGTTTATTTTTCTAAATACATTCAAATATGTATCCGCTCATGA
ATTAATTCTTAGAAAAACTCATCGAGCATCAAATGAAACTGCAATTTATTCATATCAGGATTATCAATAC
CATATTTTTGAAAAAGCCGTTTCTGTAATGAAGGAGAAAACTCACCGAGGCAGTTCCATAGGATGGCAAG
ATCCTGGTATCGGTCTGCGATTCCGACTCGTCCAACATCAATACAACCTATTAATTTCCCCTCGTCAAAA
ATAAGGTTATCAAGTGAGAAATCACCATGAGTGACGACTGAATCCGGTGAGAATGGCAAAAGTTTATGCA
TTTCTTTCCAGACTTGTTCAACAGGCCAGCCATTACGCTCGTCATCAAAATCACTCGCATCAACCAAACC
GTTATTCATTCGTGATTGCGCCTGAGCGAGACGAAATACGCGATCGCTGTTAAAAGGACAATTACAAACA
GGAATCGAATGCAACCGGCGCAGGAACACTGCCAGCGCATCAACAATATTTTCACCTGAATCAGGATATT
CTTCTAATACCTGGAATGCTGTTTTCCCGGGGATCGCAGTGGTGAGTAACCATGCATCATCAGGAGTACG
GATAAAATGCTTGATGGTCGGAAGAGGCATAAATTCCGTCAGCCAGTTTAGTCTGACCATCTCATCTGTA
ACATCATTGGCAACGCTACCTTTGCCATGTTTCAGAAACAACTCTGGCGCATCGGGCTTCCCATACAATC
GATAGATTGTCGCACCTGATTGCCCGACATTATCGCGAGCCCATTTATACCCATATAAATCAGCATCCAT
GTTGGAATTTAATCGCGGCCTAGAGCAAGACGTTTCCCGTTGAATATGGCTCATAACACCCCTTGTATTA
CTGTTTATGTAAGCAGACAGTTTTATTGTTCATGACCAAAATCCCTTAACGTGAGTTTTCGTTCCACTGA
GCGTCAGACCCCGTAGAAAAGATCAAAGGATCTTCTTGAGATCCTTTTTTTCTGCGCGTAATCTGCTGCT
TGCAAACAAAAAAACCACCGCTACCAGCGGTGGTTTGTTTGCCGGATCAAGAGCTACCAACTCTTTTTCC
GAAGGTAACTGGCTTCAGCAGAGCGCAGATACCAAATACTGTCCTTCTAGTGTAGCCGTAGTTAGGCCAC
CACTTCAAGAACTCTGTAGCACCGCCTACATACCTCGCTCTGCTAATCCTGTTACCAGTGGCTGCTGCCA
GTGGCGATAAGTCGTGTCTTACCGGGTTGGACTCAAGACGATAGTTACCGGATAAGGCGCAGCGGTCGGG
CTGAACGGGGGGTTCGTGCACACAGCCCAGCTTGGAGCGAACGACCTACACCGAACTGAGATACCTACAG
CGTGAGCTATGAGAAAGCGCCACGCTTCCCGAAGGGAGAAAGGCGGACAGGTATCCGGTAAGCGGCAGGG
TCGGAACAGGAGAGCGCACGAGGGAGCTTCCAGGGGGAAACGCCTGGTATCTTTATAGTCCTGTCGGGTT
TCGCCACCTCTGACTTGAGCGTCGATTTTTGTGATGCTCGTCAGGGGGGCGGAGCCTATGGAAAAACGCC
AGCAACGCGGCCTTTTTACGGTTCCTGGCCTTTTGCTGGCCTTTTGCTCACATGTTCTTTCCTGCGTTAT
CCCCTGATTCTGTGGATAACCGTATTACCGCCTTTGAGTGAGCTGATACCGCTCGCCGCAGCCGAACGAC
CGAGCGCAGCGAGTCAGTGAGCGAGGAAGCGGAAGAGCGCCTGATGCGGTATTTTCTCCTTACGCATCTG
TGCGGTATTTCACACCGCATATATGGTGCACTCTCAGTACAATCTGCTCTGATGCCGCATAGTTAAGCCA
GTATACACTCCGCTATCGCTACGTGACTGGGTCATGGCTGCGCCCCGACACCCGCCAACACCCGCTGACG
CGCCCTGACGGGCTTGTCTGCTCCCGGCATCCGCTTACAGACAAGCTGTGACCGTCTCCGGGAGCTGCAT
GTGTCAGAGGTTTTCACCGTCATCACCGAAACGCGCGAGGCAGCTGCGGTAAAGCTCATCAGCGTGGTCG
TGAAGCGATTCACAGATGTCTGCCTGTTCATCCGCGTCCAGCTCGTTGAGTTTCTCCAGAAGCGTTAATG
TCTGGCTTCTGATAAAGCGGGCCATGTTAAGGGCGGTTTTTTCCTGTTTGGTCACTGATGCCTCCGTGTA
AGGGGGATTTCTGTTCATGGGGGTAATGATACCGATGAAACGAGAGAGGATGCTCACGATACGGGTTACT
GATGATGAACATGCCCGGTTACTGGAACGTTGTGAGGGTAAACAACTGGCGGTATGGATGCGGCGGGACC
AGAGAAAAATCACTCAGGGTCAATGCCAGCGCTTCGTTAATACAGATGTAGGTGTTCCACAGGGTAGCCA
GCAGCATCCTGCGATGCAGATCCGGAACATAATGGTGCAGGGCGCTGACTTCCGCGTTTCCAGACTTTAC
GAAACACGGAAACCGAAGACCATTCATGTTGTTGCTCAGGTCGCAGACGTTTTGCAGCAGCAGTCGCTTC
ACGTTCGCTCGCGTATCGGTGATTCATTCTGCTAACCAGTAAGGCAACCCCGCCAGCCTAGCCGGGTCCT
CAACGACAGGAGCACGATCATGCGCACCCGTGGGGCCGCCATGCCGGCGATAATGGCCTGCTTCTCGCCG
AAACGTTTGGTGGCGGGACCAGTGACGAAGGCTTGAGCGAGGGCGTGCAAGATTCCGAATACCGCAAGCG
ACAGGCCGATCATCGTCGCGCTCCAGCGAAAGCGGTCCTCGCCGAAAATGACCCAGAGCGCTGCCGGCAC
CTGTCCTACGAGTTGCATGATAAAGAAGACAGTCATAAGTGCGGCGACGATAGTCATGCCCCGCGCCCAC
CGGAAGGAGCTGACTGGGTTGAAGGCTCTCAAGGGCATCGGTCGAGATCCCGGTGCCTAATGAGTGAGCT
AACTTACATTAATTGCGTTGCGCTCACTGCCCGCTTTCCAGTCGGGAAACCTGTCGTGCCAGCTGCATTA
ATGAATCGGCCAACGCGCGGGGAGAGGCGGTTTGCGTATTGGGCGCCAGGGTGGTTTTTCTTTTCACCAG
TGAGACGGGCAACAGCTGATTGCCCTTCACCGCCTGGCCCTGAGAGAGTTGCAGCAAGCGGTCCACGCTG
GTTTGCCCCAGCAGGCGAAAATCCTGTTTGATGGTGGTTAACGGCGGGATATAACATGAGCTGTCTTCGG
TATCGTCGTATCCCACTACCGAGATGTCCGCACCAACGCGCAGCCCGGACTCGGTAATGGCGCGCATTGC
GCCCAGCGCCATCTGATCGTTGGCAACCAGCATCGCAGTGGGAACGATGCCCTCATTCAGCATTTGCATG
GTTTGTTGAAAACCGGACATGGCACTCCAGTCGCCTTCCCGTTCCGCTATCGGCTGAATTTGATTGCGAG
TGAGATATTTATGCCAGCCAGCCAGACGCAGACGCGCCGAGACAGAACTTAATGGGCCCGCTAACAGCGC
GATTTGCTGGTGACCCAATGCGACCAGATGCTCCACGCCCAGTCGCGTACCGTCTTCATGGGAGAAAATA
ATACTGTTGATGGGTGTCTGGTCAGAGACATCAAGAAATAACGCCGGAACATTAGTGCAGGCAGCTTCCA
CAGCAATGGCATCCTGGTCATCCAGCGGATAGTTAATGATCAGCCCACTGACGCGTTGCGCGAGAAGATT
GTGCACCGCCGCTTTACAGGCTTCGACGCCGCTTCGTTCTACCATCGACACCACCACGCTGGCACCCAGT
TGATCGGCGCGAGATTTAATCGCCGCGACAATTTGCGACGGCGCGTGCAGGGCCAGACTGGAGGTGGCAA
CGCCAATCAGCAACGACTGTTTGCCCGCCAGTTGTTGTGCCACGCGGTTGGGAATGTAATTCAGCTCCGC
CATCGCCGCTTCCACTTTTTCCCGCGTTTTCGCAGAAACGTGGCTGGCCTGGTTCACCACGCGGGAAACG
GTCTGATAAGAGACACCGGCATACTCTGCGACATCGTATAACGTTACTGGTTTCACATTCACCACCCTGA
ATTGACTCTCTTCCGGGCGCTATCATGCCATACCGCGAAAGGTTTTGCGCCATTCGATGGTGTCCGGGAT
CTCGACGCTCTCCCTTATGCGACTCCTGCATTAGGAAGCAGCCCAGTAGTAGGTTGAGGCCGTTGAGCAC
CGCCGCCGCAAGGAATGGTGCATGCAAGGAGATGGCGCCCAACAGTCCCCCGGCCACGGGGCCTGCCACC
ATACCCACGCCGAAACAAGCGCTCATGAGCCCGAAGTGGCGAGCCCGATCTTCCCCATCGGTGATGTCGG
CGATATAGGCGCCAGCAACCGCACCTGTGGCGCCGGTGATGCCGGCCACGATGCGTCCGGCGTAGAGGAT
CGAGATCGATCTCGATCCCGCGAAATTAATACGACTCACTATAGGGGAATTGTGAGCGGATAACAATTCC
CCTCTAGAAATAATTTTGTTTAACTTTAAGAAGGAGATATACATATGGGAAGTTCAAAACTAGGGGATAT
AGAATTCATTAAGGTCAATAAAGGTGGGAGCGGTGGTAGCGGTGGCTCCTTGGCGGAAACCGGTGGCGGC
TCGGGCGGTAGCGGTGGCTCCATGTCCGACAAGATCATCCATCTGACCGACGATAGCTTTGATACCGACG
TGCTGAAAGCGGACGGCGCGATTTTGGTTGATTTTTGGGCAGAGTGGTGTGGTCCGTGCAAAATGATTGC
ACCGATCCTGGATGAGATCGCGGACGAGTACCAGGGTAAGTTAACCGTAGCCAAATTGAATATTGACCAA
AACCCGGGTACGGCTCCGAAGTACGGTATTCGTGGGATCCCGACTCTGTTGCTGTTCAAAAACGGTGAGG
TCGCGGCAACCAAAGTTGGTGCCCTGAGCAAGGGCCAGCTGAAAGAGTTCCTGGACGCTAACCTGGCGGG
TGGCAGTGGTGGCAGCGGCGGTAGCCTGGAAGTGCTGTTCCAAGGTCCGGGTGGTTCTGGTGGAAGCGGT
GGTAGCAAGCCCCTGCGTGGTGCAGTTTTTAGCCTTCAGAAACAACATCCGGATTACCCGGACATCTATG
GTGCGATCGACCAAAACGGTACGTATCAGAACGTGCGCACCGGTGAAGATGGTAAACTGACGTTTAAGAA
CCTCTCAGATGGCAAGTACCGCCTGTTCGAAAACAGCGAACCAGCTGGTTATAAGCCGGTGCAGAACAAG
CCGATCGTGGCGTTTCAAATCGTGAACGGCGAGGTGCGTGATGTTACCAGCATCGTTCCGCAGGATATCC
CGGCTACCTACGAATTCACTAATGGTAAGCACTACATCACCAATGAACCGATTCCACCTAAAGGTGGCTC
CGGCGGTTCTGGCGGTTCCGAGAATTTATATTTCCAGAGCGGCGGCTCCGGCGGTAGCGGCGGCTCTGCA
CACATTGTTATGGTTGACGCGTATAAGCCGACCAAAGGTGGCTCAGGCGGCTCTGGTGGCTCGCTCGAGC
ACCACCACCACCACCACTGAGATCCGGCTGCTAACAAAGCCCGAAAGGAAGCTGAGTTGGCTGCTGCCAC
CGCTGAGCAATAACTAGCATAACCCCTTGGGGCCTCTAAACGGGTCTTGAGGGGTTTTTTGCTGAAAGGA
GGAACTATATCCGGAT
Features (pLannotate 1.2.2; 19 found; start..end, strand, type, name):
     12..467     +  rep_origin     f1 ori (sequence partly withheld): f1 bacteriophage origin of replication; arrow indicates direction of (+) strand synthesis
    494..551     +  promoter       AmpR promoter (fragment): bla
    560..1375    -  CDS            KanR: aminoglycoside phosphotransferase; aph(3')-Ia; confers resistance to kanamycin in bacteria or G418 (Geneticin®) in eukaryotes
   1497..2085    +  rep_origin     ori: high-copy-number ColE1/pMB1/pBR322/pUC origin of replication
   2271..2413    -  misc_feature   bom: basis of mobility region from pBR322
   2515..2706    -  CDS            rop: Rop protein, which maintains plasmids at low copy number; rop
   2723..3103    +  CDS            YPB1_ECOLX: Protein predicted: Swiss-Prot protein existence level 4. From Escherichia coli.
   3175..3466    -  CDS            TcR (fragment): tetracycline efflux protein; tet; confers resistance to tetracycline
   3481..3502    -  protein_bind   CAP binding site: CAP binding activates transcription in the presence of cAMP. E. coli catabolite activator protein
   3515..4597    -  CDS            lacI: lac repressor; lacI; The lac repressor binds to the lac operator to inhibit transcription in E. coli. This inhibition can be relieved by adding lactose or isopropyl-β-D-thiogalactopyranoside (IPTG).
   4598..4675    -  promoter       lacI promoter: lacI
   4683..4962    -  CDS            TcR (fragment): tetracycline efflux protein; tet; confers resistance to tetracycline
   4988..5006    +  promoter       T7 promoter: promoter for bacteriophage T7 RNA polymerase
   5007..5031    +  protein_bind   lac operator: The lac repressor binds to the lac operator to inhibit transcription in E. coli. This inhibition can be relieved by adding lactose or isopropyl-β-D-thiogalactopyranoside (IPTG). lac repressor encoded by lacI
   5046..5068    +  RBS            RBS: efficient ribosome binding site from bacteriophage T7 gene 10 (Olins and Rangwala, 1989)
   5193..5519    +  CDS            trxA: THIO_ECO57 - Experimental evidence at protein level: Swiss-Prot protein existence level 1. Participates in various redox reactions through the reversible oxidation of its active center dithiol to a disulfide and catalyzes dithiol-disulfide exchange reactions. From Escherichia coli O157:H7.
   6081..6098    +  CDS            9xHis (fragment): 9xHis affinity tag
   6108..6157    +  CDS            SET1 (fragment): solubility-enhancement tag derived from T7 phage gene 10B
   6165..6212    +  terminator     T7 terminator: transcription terminator for bacteriophage T7 RNA polymerase
