[The description below was written by a language model from this plasmid's Addgene catalogue record and pLannotate feature annotations shown in this document.]
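Description:
TrxA-(A AND C) OR T-SpyTag is a bacterial expression plasmid built on the pET-29b(+) backbone, about 6.2 kb in the sequenced record. It is propagated in E. coli through a ColE1/pBR322-type origin and selected with kanamycin via an aminoglycoside phosphotransferase gene. The backbone also carries the bom and rop elements and an f1 phage origin. The catalogue lists it as high copy, although rop normally moderates copy number. Expression follows the standard pET arrangement: a T7 promoter with an adjacent lac operator, the T7 gene 10 ribosome binding site and a T7 terminator. The plasmid-borne lacI keeps transcription repressed until induction with IPTG in a host that supplies T7 RNA polymerase.

The synthetic insert encodes a single multidomain fusion whose modules are separated by flexible GGS-repeat linkers. In order, these are SnoopTag, a recognition site for the evolved sortase eSrtA(2A9), E. coli thioredoxin A, an HRV-3C protease site, SnoopCatcher, a TEV protease site, SpyTag and a C-terminal 6xHis tag for purification. SpyTag tethers the protein to a material. Presumably SnoopTag and SnoopCatcher ligate intramolecularly, which would hold thioredoxin in a closed loop so that both flanking sites must be cut to free it. The TEV site lies between that loop and the SpyTag anchor, so cutting it alone would detach the cargo. This is consistent with the stated logic of release by TEV OR (sortase AND HRV-3C).

The automated annotation recognised only trxA and the His tag within the insert. Its short "SET1" and tetracycline-resistance fragment calls are probably backbone remnants rather than functional parts. The construct is intended for Boolean logic-gated controlled release of a model protein from biomaterials.
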