Addgene plasmid #246947: TrxA-(A AND C) OR T-SpyTag
Purpose: Expresses multifunctional construct for (AND)OR-gated release of ThioredoxinA from materials in response to TEV OR (sortase eSrtA(2A9) AND HRV-3C) treatment. Contains a SpyTag for material tethering.
Depositing lab: Cole DeForest. Depositing organization: University of Washington. Publication: Boolean Logic-Based Controlled Release of Bioactive Proteins with Diversified Inputs. Ross ML, Gharios R, Kottantharayil S, Li A, DeForest CA. Angew Chem Int Ed Engl. 2025 Nov 10:e19925. doi: 10.1002/anie.202519925. PubMed 41211854.
Backbone
  Vector backbone: pET 29b (+)
  Vector type: Bacterial Expression
Growth in bacteria
  Bacterial resistance: Kanamycin, 50 μg/mL
  Growth temperature: 37°C
  Growth strain: DH5alpha
  Copy number: High Copy
Gene/Insert
  Gene/Insert name: Please see depositor comments below
  Species: Synthetic
  Tag / fusion protein: 6x His tag (C terminal on insert)
  Cloning method: Restriction Enzyme; 5′ cloning site Unknown (unknown if destroyed)
Terms and licenses: Academic/Nonprofit Terms; Industry Terms: Not Available to Industry
Depositor comments: Full gene insert: MGSS-SnoopTag-GGS(x3)-2A9c-GGS(x3)-TrxA-GGS(x3)-HRV-3Cc-GGS(x3)-SnoopCatcher-GGS(x3)-TEVc-GGS(x3)-SpyTag-GGS(x3)-6xHis
How to cite: TrxA-(A AND C) OR T-SpyTag was a gift from Cole DeForest (Addgene plasmid # 246947 ; http://n2t.net/addgene:246947 ; RRID:Addgene_246947)
